>Addgene plasmid #142695 | TFORF0824 | addgene full sequence | sequence record 427317 | Addgene NGS Result
TTAATGTAGTCTTATGCAATACTCTTGTAGTCTTGCAACATGGTAACGATGAGTTAGCAACATGCCTTAC
AAGGAGAGAAAAAGCACCGTGCATGCCGATTGGTGGAAGTAAGGTGGTACGATCGTGCCTTATTAGGAAG
GCAACAGACGGGTCTGACATGGATTGGACGAACCACTGAATTGCCGCATTGCAGAGATATTGTATTTAAG
TGCCTAGCTCGATACATAAACGGGTCTCTCTGGTTAGACCAGATCTGAGCCTGGGAGCTCTCTGGCTAAC
TAGGGAACCCACTGCTTAAGCCTCAATAAAGCTTGCCTTGAGTGCTTCAAGTAGTGTGTGCCCGTCTGTT
GTGTGACTCTGGTAACTAGAGATCCCTCAGACCCTTTTAGTCAGTGTGGAAAATCTCTAGCAGTGGCGCC
CGAACAGGGACTTGAAAGCGAAAGGGAAACCAGAGGAGCTCTCTCGACGCAGGACTCGGCTTGCTGAAGC
GCGCACGGCAAGAGGCGAGGGGCGGCGACTGGTGAGTACGCCAAAAATTTTGACTAGCGGAGGCTAGAAG
GAGAGAGATGGGTGCGAGAGCGTCAGTATTAAGCGGGGGAGAATTAGATCGCGATGGGAAAAAATTCGGT
TAAGGCCAGGGGGAAAGAAAAAATATAAATTAAAACATATAGTATGGGCAAGCAGGGAGCTAGAACGATT
CGCAGTTAATCCTGGCCTGTTAGAAACATCAGAAGGCTGTAGACAAATACTGGGACAGCTACAACCATCC
CTTCAGACAGGATCAGAAGAACTTAGATCATTATATAATACAGTAGCAACCCTCTATTGTGTGCATCAAA
GGATAGAGATAAAAGACACCAAGGAAGCTTTAGACAAGATAGAGGAAGAGCAAAACAAAAGTAAGACCAC
CGCACAGCAAGCGGCCGCTGATCTTCAGACCTGGAGGAGGAGATATGAGGGACAATTGGAGAAGTGAATT
ATATAAATATAAAGTAGTAAAAATTGAACCATTAGGAGTAGCACCCACCAAGGCAAAGAGAAGAGTGGTG
CAGAGAGAAAAAAGAGCAGTGGGAATAGGAGCTTTGTTCCTTGGGTTCTTGGGAGCAGCAGGAAGCACTA
TGGGCGCAGCGTCAATGACGCTGACGGTACAGGCCAGACAATTATTGTCTGGTATAGTGCAGCAGCAGAA
CAATTTGCTGAGGGCTATTGAGGCGCAACAGCATCTGTTGCAACTCACAGTCTGGGGCATCAAGCAGCTC
CAGGCAAGAATCCTGGCTGTGGAAAGATACCTAAAGGATCAACAGCTCCTGGGGATTTGGGGTTGCTCTG
GAAAACTCATTTGCACCACTGCTGTGCCTTGGAATGCTAGTTGGAGTAATAAATCTCTGGAACAGATTTG
GAATCACACGACCTGGATGGAGTGGGACAGAGAAATTAACAATTACACAAGCTTAATACACTCCTTAATT
GAAGAATCGCAAAACCAGCAAGAAAAGAATGAACAAGAATTATTGGAATTAGATAAATGGGCAAGTTTGT
GGAATTGGTTTAACATAACAAATTGGCTGTGGTATATAAAATTATTCATAATGATAGTAGGAGGCTTGGT
AGGTTTAAGAATAGTTTTTGCTGTACTTTCTATAGTGAATAGAGTTAGGCAGGGATATTCACCATTATCG
TTTCAGACCCACCTCCCAACCCCGAGGGGACCCATGCATTGCATCTCAATTAGTCAGCAACCAGGTGTGG
AAAGTCCCCAGGCTCCCCAGCAGGCAGAAGTATGCAAAGCATGCGTCTCAATTAGTCAGCAACCATAGTC
CCGCCCCTAACTCCGCCCATCCCGCCCCTAACTCCGCCCAGTTCCGCCCATTCTCCGCCCCATGGCTGAC
TAATTTTTTTTATTTATGCAGAGGCCGAGGCCGCCTCGGCCTCTGAGCTATTCCAGAAGTAGTGAGGAGG
CTTTTTTGGAGGCCTAGGCTTTTGCAAAAAGCTTTCTAGAGGTACCACCGGAGCTTACCATGACCGAGTA
CAAGCCCACGGTGCGCCTCGCCACCCGCGACGACGTCCCCAGGGCCGTACGCACCCTCGCCGCCGCGTTC
GCCGACTACCCCGCCACGCGCCACACCGTCGATCCGGACCGCCACATCGAGCGGGTCACCGAGCTGCAAG
AACTCTTCCTCACGCGCGTCGGGCTCGACATCGGCAAGGTGTGGGTCGCGGACGACGGCGCCGCCGTGGC
GGTCTGGACCACGCCGGAGAGCGTCGAAGCGGGGGCGGTGTTCGCCGAGATCGGCCCGCGCATGGCCGAG
TTGAGCGGTTCCCGGCTGGCCGCGCAGCAACAGATGGAAGGCCTCCTGGCGCCGCACCGGCCCAAGGAGC
CCGCGTGGTTCCTGGCCACCGTCGGCGTCTCGCCCGACCACCAGGGCAAGGGTCTGGGCAGCGCCGTCGT
GCTCCCCGGAGTGGAGGCGGCCGAGCGCGCCGGGGTGCCCGCCTTCCTGGAGACCTCCGCGCCCCGCAAC
CTCCCCTTCTACGAGCGGCTCGGCTTCACCGTCACCGCCGACGTCGAGGTGCCCGAAGGACCGCGCACCT
GGTGCATGACCCGCAAGCCCGGTGCCAGTTAACGAATTCTAGATCTTGAGACAAATGGCAGTATTCATCC
ACAATTTTAAAAGAAAAGGGGGGATTGGGGGGTACAGTGCAGGGGAAAGAATAGTAGACATAATAGCAAC
AGACATACAAACTAAAGAATTACAAAAACAAATTACAAAAATTCAAAATTTTCGGGTTTATTACAGGGAC
AGCAGAGATCCACTTTGGCGCCGGCTCGAGGCCTGCAGGTGCAAAGATGGATAAAGTTTTAAACAGAGAG
GAATCTTTGCAGCTAATGGACCTTCTAGGTCTTGAAAGGAGTGGGAATTGGCTCCGGTGCCCGTCAGTGG
GCAGAGCGCACATCGCCCACAGTCCCCGAGAAGTTGGGGGGAGGGGTCGGCAATTGAACCGGTGCCTAGA
GAAGGTGGCGCGGGGTAAACTGGGAAAGTGATGTCGTGTACTGGCTCCGCCTTTTTCCCGAGGGTGGGGG
AGAACCGTATATAAGTGCAGTAGTCGCCGTGAACGTTCTTTTTCGCAACGGGTTTGCCGCCAGAACACAG
GTAAGTGCCGTGTGTGGTTCCCGCGGGCCTGGCCTCTTTACGGGTTATGGCCCTTGCGTGCCTTGAATTA
CTTCCACCTGGCTGCAGTACGTGATTCTTGATCCCGAGCTTCGGGTTGGAAGTGGGTGGGAGAGTTCGAG
GCCTTGCGCTTAAGGAGCCCCTTCGCCTCGTGCTTGAGTTGAGGCCTGGCCTGGGCGCTGGGGCCGCCGC
GTGCGAATCTGGTGGCACCTTCGCGCCTGTCTCGCTGCTTTCGATAAGTCTCTAGCCATTTAAAATTTTT
GATGACCTGCTGCGACGCTTTTTTTCTGGCAAGATAGTCTTGTAAATGCGGGCCAAGATCTGCACACTGG
TATTTCGGTTTTTGGGGCCGCGGGCGGCGACGGGGCCCGTGCGTCCCAGCGCACATGTTCGGCGAGGCGG
GGCCTGCGAGCGCGGCCACCGAGAATCGGACGGGGGTAGTCTCAAGCTGGCCGGCCTGCTCTGGTGCCTG
GCCTCGCGCCGCCGTGTATCGCCCCGCCCTGGGCGGCAAGGCTGGCCCGGTCGGCACCAGTTGCGTGAGC
GGAAAGATGGCCGCTTCCCGGCCCTGCTGCAGGGAGCTCAAAATGGAGGACGCGGCGCTCGGGAGAGCGG
GCGGGTGAGTCACCCACACAAAGGAAAAGGGCCTTTCCGTCCTCAGCCGTCGCTTCATGTGACTCCACGG
AGTACCGGGCGCCGTCCAGGCACCTCGATTAGTTCTCGAGCTTTTGGAGTACGTCGTCTTTAGGTTGGGG
GGAGGGGTTTTATGCGATGGAGTTTCCCCACACTGAGTGGGTGGAGACTGAAGTTAGGCCAGCTTGGCAC
TTGATGTAATTCTCCTTGGAATTTGCCCTTTTTGAGTTTGGATCTTGGTTCATTCTCAAGCCTCAGACAG
TGGTTCAAAGTTTTTTTCTTCCATTTCAGGTGTCGTGAGGCTAGCACCGCCACCATGTCAGAGGAGTGCG
GGCGGACTACAGCCCTGGCGGCCGGGAGGACTCGCAAAGGCGCCGGGGAAGAGGGACTGGTGAGCCCCGA
GGGAGCGGGGGACGAGGACTCGTGCTCCTCCTCGGCCCCGCTGTCCCCGTCGTCCTCGCCCCGGTCCATG
GCCTCGGGCTCCGGCTGCCCTCCTGGCAAGTGTGTGTGCAACAGTTGCGGCCTGGAGATCGTGGACAAAT
ACCTTCTCAAGGTGAATGACCTATGCTGGCATGTCCGGTGTCTCTCCTGCAGTGTTTGCAGAACCTCCCT
AGGAAGGCACACCAGCTGTTATATTAAAGACAAAGACATTTTCTGCAAACTTGATTATTTCAGAAGGTAT
GGAACTCGCTGCTCTCGATGTGGGAGACACATCCATTCTACTGACTGGGTCCGGAGAGCCAAGGGGAATG
TCTATCACTTGGCATGCTTTGCCTGCTTTTCCTGCAAAAGGCAACTTTCCACAGGAGAGGAGTTTGCTTT
GGTGGAAGAGAAAGTCCTCTGCAGAGTACATTATGACTGCATGCTGGATAATTTAAAAAGAGAAGTAGAA
AATGGGAATGGGATTAGTGTGGAAGGTGCCCTCCTCACAGAGCAAGATGTTAACCATCCAAAACCAGCAA
AAAGAGCTCGGACCAGCTTTACAGCAGATCAGCTTCAGGTTATGCAAGCACAATTTGCTCAGGACAACAA
CCCAGATGCACAGACACTCCAGAAATTGGCAGAAAGGACAGGCTTGAGCAGACGTGTGATACAGGTGTGG
TTTCAGAATTGTAGAGCACGCCACAAGAAACACGTCAGTCCTAATCACTCATCCTCCACCCCAGTCACAG
CAGTCCCACCCTCCAGGCTGTCTCCACCCATGTTAGAAGAAATGGCTTATTCTGCCTACGTGCCCCAAGA
TGGAACGATGTTAACTGCGCTGCATAGTTATATGGATGCTCATTCACCAACAACTCTTGGACTCCAGCCC
TTGTTACCCCATTCAATGACACAACTGCCAATAAGTCATACCTAGTAATGAACTAGTCCGTAACTTGAAA
GTATTTCGATTTCTTGGCTTTATATATCTTGTGGAAAGGACGATGTCAAATCACGACCCTGAGTGCAACG
CGTTAAGTCGACAATCAACCTCTGGATTACAAAATTTGTGAAAGATTGACTGGTATTCTTAACTATGTTG
CTCCTTTTACGCTATGTGGATACGCTGCTTTAATGCCTTTGTATCATGCTATTGCTTCCCGTATGGCTTT
CATTTTCTCCTCCTTGTATAAATCCTGGTTGCTGTCTCTTTATGAGGAGTTGTGGCCCGTTGTCAGGCAA
CGTGGCGTGGTGTGCACTGTGTTTGCTGACGCAACCCCCACTGGTTGGGGCATTGCCACCACCTGTCAGC
TCCTTTCCGGGACTTTCGCTTTCCCCCTCCCTATTGCCACGGCGGAACTCATCGCCGCCTGCCTTGCCCG
CTGCTGGACAGGGGCTCGGCTGTTGGGCACTGACAATTCCGTGGTGTTGTCGGGGAAATCATCGTCCTTT
CCTTGGCTGCTCGCCTGTGTTGCCACCTGGATTCTGCGCGGGACGTCCTTCTGCTACGTCCCTTCGGCCC
TCAATCCAGCGGACCTTCCTTCCCGCGGCCTGCTGCCGGCTCTGCGGCCTCTTCCGCGTCTTCGCCTTCG
CCCTCAGACGAGTCGGATCTCCCTTTGGGCCGCCTCCCCGCGTCGACTTTAAGACCAATGACTTACAAGG
CAGCTGTAGATCTTAGCCACTTTTTAAAAGAAAAGGGGGGACTGGAAGGGCTAATTCACTCCCAACGAAG
ACAAGATCTGCTTTTTGCTTGTACTGGGTCTCTCTGGTTAGACCAGATCTGAGCCTGGGAGCTCTCTGGC
TAACTAGGGAACCCACTGCTTAAGCCTCAATAAAGCTTGCCTTGAGTGCTTCAAGTAGTGTGTGCCCGTC
TGTTGTGTGACTCTGGTAACTAGAGATCCCTCAGACCCTTTTAGTCAGTGTGGAAAATCTCTAGCAGTAC
GTATAGTAGTTCATGTCATCTTATTATTCAGTATTTATAACTTGCAAAGAAATGAATATCAGAGAGTGAG
AGGAACTTGTTTATTGCAGCTTATAATGGTTACAAATAAAGCAATAGCATCACAAATTTCACAAATAAAG
CATTTTTTTCACTGCATTCTAGTTGTGGTTTGTCCAAACTCATCAATGTATCTTATCATGTCTGGCTCTA
GCTATCCCGCCCCTAACTCCGCCCATCCCGCCCCTAACTCCGCCCAGTTCCGCCCATTCTCCGCCCCATG
GCTGACTAATTTTTTTTATTTATGCAGAGGCCGAGGCCGCCTCGGCCTCTGAGCTATTCCAGAAGTAGTG
AGGAGGCTTTTTTGGAGGCCTAGGGACGTACCCAATTCGCCCTATAGTGAGTCGTATTACGCGCGCTCAC
TGGCCGTCGTTTTACAACGTCGTGACTGGGAAAACCCTGGCGTTACCCAACTTAATCGCCTTGCAGCACA
TCCCCCTTTCGCCAGCTGGCGTAATAGCGAAGAGGCCCGCACCGATCGCCCTTCCCAACAGTTGCGCAGC
CTGAATGGCGAATGGG
[124 nt withheld, positions 6737-6860]
C
[91 nt withheld, positions 6862-6952]
A
[49 nt withheld, positions 6954-7002]
CCTTTGACGTTGGAGTCCACGTTCTTT
[37 nt withheld, positions 7030-7066]
ACCCTATCTCGGTCTATTCTTTTGATTTATAAGGGATTTTGCCGATTTCGGCCTATTGGTTAAAAAATGA
GCTGATTTAACAAAAATTTAACGCGAATTTTAACAAAATATTAACGCTTACAATTTAGGTGGCACTTTTC
GGGGAAATGTGCGCGGAACCCCTATTTGTTTATTTTTCTAAATACATTCAAATATGTATCCGCTCATGAG
ACAATAACCCTGATAAATGCTTCAATAATATTGAAAAAGGAAGAGTATGAGTATTCAACATTTCCGTGTC
GCCCTTATTCCCTTTTTTGCGGCATTTTGCCTTCCTGTTTTTGCTCACCCAGAAACGCTGGTGAAAGTAA
AAGATGCTGAAGATCAGTTGGGTGCACGAGTGGGTTACATCGAACTGGATCTCAACAGCGGTAAGATCCT
TGAGAGTTTTCGCCCCGAAGAACGTTTTCCAATGATGAGCACTTTTAAAGTTCTGCTATGTGGCGCGGTA
TTATCCCGTATTGACGCCGGGCAAGAGCAACTCGGTCGCCGCATACACTATTCTCAGAATGACTTGGTTG
AGTACTCACCAGTCACAGAAAAGCATCTTACGGATGGCATGACAGTAAGAGAATTATGCAGTGCTGCCAT
AACCATGAGTGATAACACTGCGGCCAACTTACTTCTGACAACGATCGGAGGACCGAAGGAGCTAACCGCT
TTTTTGCACAACATGGGGGATCATGTAACTCGCCTTGATCGTTGGGAACCGGAGCTGAATGAAGCCATAC
CAAACGACGAGCGTGACACCACGATGCCTGTAGCAATGGCAACAACGTTGCGCAAACTATTAACTGGCGA
ACTACTTACTCTAGCTTCCCGGCAACAATTAATAGACTGGATGGAGGCGGATAAAGTTGCAGGACCACTT
CTGCGCTCGGCCCTTCCGGCTGGCTGGTTTATTGCTGATAAATCTGGAGCCGGTGAGCGTGGGTCTCGCG
GTATCATTGCAGCACTGGGGCCAGATGGTAAGCCCTCCCGTATCGTAGTTATCTACACGACGGGGAGTCA
GGCAACTATGGATGAACGAAATAGACAGATCGCTGAGATAGGTGCCTCACTGATTAAGCATTGGTAACTG
TCAGACCAAGTTTACTCATATATACTTTAGATTGATTTAAAACTTCATTTTTAATTTAAAAGGATCTAGG
TGAAGATCCTTTTTGATAATCTCATGACCAAAATCCCTTAACGTGAGTTTTCGTTCCACTGAGCGTCAGA
CCCCGTAGAAAAGATCAAAGGATCTTCTTGAGATCCTTTTTTTCTGCGCGTAATCTGCTGCTTGCAAACA
AAAAAACCACCGCTACCAGCGGTGGTTTGTTTGCCGGATCAAGAGCTACCAACTCTTTTTCCGAAGGTAA
CTGGCTTCAGCAGAGCGCAGATACCAAATACTGTTCTTCTAGTGTAGCCGTAGTTAGGCCACCACTTCAA
GAACTCTGTAGCACCGCCTACATACCTCGCTCTGCTAATCCTGTTACCAGTGGCTGCTGCCAGTGGCGAT
AAGTCGTGTCTTACCGGGTTGGACTCAAGACGATAGTTACCGGATAAGGCGCAGCGGTCGGGCTGAACGG
GGGGTTCGTGCACACAGCCCAGCTTGGAGCGAACGACCTACACCGAACTGAGATACCTACAGCGTGAGCT
ATGAGAAAGCGCCACGCTTCCCGAAGGGAGAAAGGCGGACAGGTATCCGGTAAGCGGCAGGGTCGGAACA
GGAGAGCGCACGAGGGAGCTTCCAGGGGGAAACGCCTGGTATCTTTATAGTCCTGTCGGGTTTCGCCACC
TCTGACTTGAGCGTCGATTTTTGTGATGCTCGTCAGGGGGGCGGAGCCTATGGAAAAACGCCAGCAACGC
GGCCTTTTTACGGTTCCTGGCCTTTTGCTGGCCTTTTGCTCACATGTTCTTTCCTGCGTTATCCCCTGAT
TCTGTGGATAACCGTATTACCGCCTTTGAGTGAGCTGATACCGCTCGCCGCAGCCGAACGACCGAGCGCA
GCGAGTCAGTGAGCGAGGAAGCGGAAGAGCGCCCAATACGCAAACCGCCTCTCCCCGCGCGTTGGCCGAT
TCATTAATGCAGCTGGCACGACAGGTTTCCCGACTGGAAAGCGGGCAGTGAGCGCAACGCAATTAATGTG
AGTTAGCTCACTCATTAGGCACCCCAGGCTTTACACTTTATGCTTCCGGCTCGTATGTTGTGTGGAATTG
TGAGCGGATAACAATTTCACACAGGAAACAGCTATGACCATGATTACGCCAAGCGCGCAATTAACCCTCA
CTAAAGGGAACAAAAGCTGGAGCTGCAAGC
Features (pLannotate 1.2.2; 31 found; start..end, strand, type, name):
      5..231     +  promoter       RSV promoter: Rous sarcoma virus enhancer/promoter
    232..412     +  LTR            5' LTR (truncated): truncated 5' long terminal repeat (LTR) from HIV-1
    459..584     +  misc_feature   HIV-1 Ψ: packaging signal of human immunodeficiency virus type 1
    568..931     +  CDS            HIV-1 gag (fragment): gag protein from human immunodeficiency virus 1; gag
   1077..1310    +  misc_feature   RRE: The Rev response element (RRE) of HIV-1 allows for Rev-dependent mRNA export from the nucleus to the cytoplasm.
   1687..1713    +  CDS            Rev (fragment): human immunodeficiency virus 1 (HIV-1) Rev protein; rev; enhances nuclear export of unspliced and incompletely spliced viral mRNAs
   1720..1743    +  promoter       SV40 promoter (fragment): SV40 early promoter
   1744..1815    +  promoter       SV40 promoter (fragment): SV40 enhancer and early promoter
   1839..1974    +  rep_origin     SV40 ori: SV40 origin of replication
   2020..2616    +  CDS            PuroR (fragment): puromycin N-acetyltransferase; pac from Streptomyces; confers resistance to puromycin
   2665..2782    +  misc_feature   cPPT/CTS: central polypurine tract and central termination sequence of HIV-1
   2847..2913    +  CDS            small t antigen (fragment): SV40 (simian virus 40) small t antigen
   2920..4098    +  promoter       EF-1α promoter: strong constitutive promoter for human elongation factor EF-1α
   4115..5152    +  CDS            LHX8: LHX8_HUMAN - Experimental evidence at protein level: Swiss-Prot protein existence level 1. Transcription factor involved in differentiation of certain neurons and mesenchymal cells. From Homo sapiens (Human).
   5168..5221    +  promoter       U6 promoter (fragment): RNA polymerase III promoter for human U6 snRNA
   5263..5851    +  misc_feature   WPRE: woodchuck hepatitis virus posttranscriptional regulatory element
   5902..5921    +  misc_feature   cPPT/CTS (fragment): central polypurine tract and central termination sequence of HIV-1
   5923..6156    +  LTR            3' LTR (ΔU3): self-inactivating 3' long terminal repeat (LTR) from HIV-1
   6234..6355    +  polyA_signal   SV40 poly(A) signal: SV40 polyadenylation signal
   6395..6530    +  rep_origin     SV40 ori: SV40 origin of replication
   6551..6569    -  promoter       T7 promoter: promoter for bacteriophage T7 RNA polymerase
   6577..6732    +  CDS            lacZα (fragment): LacZα fragment of β-galactosidase; lacZ fragment
   6737..7165    +  rep_origin     f1 ori (sequence partly withheld): f1 bacteriophage origin of replication; arrow indicates direction of (+) strand synthesis
   7218..7322    +  promoter       AmpR promoter: bla
   7323..8183    +  CDS            AmpR: β-lactamase; bla; confers resistance to ampicillin, carbenicillin, and related antibiotics
   8354..8942    +  rep_origin     ori: high-copy-number ColE1/pMB1/pBR322/pUC origin of replication
   9125..9217    +  CDS            lacI (fragment): lac repressor; lacI; The lac repressor binds to the lac operator to inhibit transcription in E. coli. This inhibition can be relieved by adding lactose or isopropyl-β-D-thiogalactopyranoside (IPTG).
   9230..9251    +  protein_bind   CAP binding site: CAP binding activates transcription in the presence of cAMP. E. coli catabolite activator protein
   9266..9296    +  promoter       lac promoter: promoter for the E. coli lac operon
   9304..9320    +  protein_bind   lac operator: The lac repressor binds to the lac operator to inhibit transcription in E. coli. This inhibition can be relieved by adding lactose or isopropyl-β-D-thiogalactopyranoside (IPTG). lac repressor encoded by lacI
   9365..9383    +  promoter       T3 promoter: promoter for bacteriophage T3 RNA polymerase
