[The description below was written by a language model from this plasmid's Addgene catalogue record and pLannotate feature annotations shown in this document.]
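Description:
TFORF0824 is a third-generation-style, self-inactivating lentiviral expression plasmid built on the pLX_TRC317 backbone. It carries the human LIM-homeobox transcription factor LHX8 (also known as LHX7) as one member of a barcoded transcription factor ORF collection. In bacteria it is maintained through a high-copy ColE1/pUC-type origin and ampicillin resistance (AmpR with its own bla promoter). An f1 origin and remnants of a lacZα/lac promoter cloning region flanked by T7 and T3 promoters lie in the plasmid backbone outside the viral genome. The depositor notes that the plasmid can recombine during propagation, as is common for LTR-containing vectors.

The viral genome is transcribed from an RSV promoter fused to a truncated HIV-1 5' LTR. It contains the Ψ packaging signal with a partial gag sequence, the RRE for Rev-dependent nuclear export, a cPPT/CTS element, WPRE to enhance transcript expression, and a ΔU3 3' LTR followed by an SV40 polyadenylation signal. Two expression units sit within this genome. An SV40 early promoter/origin region drives puromycin N-acetyltransferase for selection of transduced mammalian cells. Downstream, the strong constitutive EF-1α promoter drives the synthesized LHX8 ORF.

According to the record, each construct in the collection carries a unique 24-bp barcode. The barcode is not annotated in the feature table, although the listed insert size is somewhat larger than the annotated coding sequence. A short fragment annotated as U6 promoter lies between the ORF and WPRE, and its role is not stated.

The vector is intended for lentiviral overexpression of LHX8, either individually or in pooled screens in which the barcode identifies the transcription factor, such as directed differentiation studies.
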