Addgene plasmid #142695: TFORF0824
Purpose: Lentiviral vector for overexpressing transcription factor ORFs with unique 24-bp barcodes. Barcodes facilitate identification of transcription factors in pooled screens.
Depositing lab: Feng Zhang. Depositing organization: Broad Institute. Publication: A transcription factor atlas of directed differentiation. Joung J, Ma S, Tay T, Geiger-Schuller KR, Kirchgatterer PC, Verdine VK, Guo B, Arias-Garcia MA, Allen WE, Singh A, Kuksenko O, Abudayyeh OO, Gootenberg JS, Fu Z, Macrae RK, Buenrostro JD, Regev A, Zhang F. Cell. 2023 Jan 5;186(1):209-229.e26. doi: 10.1016/j.cell.2022.11.026. PubMed 36608654.
Backbone
  Vector backbone: pLX_TRC317
  Backbone manufacturer: Broad Institute Genetic Perturbation Platform
  Backbone size w/o insert (bp): 8264
  Vector type: Mammalian Expression, Lentiviral
  Selectable markers: Puromycin
Growth in bacteria
  Bacterial resistance: Ampicillin, 100 μg/mL
  Growth temperature: 30°C
  Growth strain: DH5alpha
  Copy number: High Copy
Gene/Insert
  Gene/Insert name: LHX8
  Species: H. sapiens (human)
  Insert size (bp): 1142
  Entrez Gene: LHX8 (a.k.a. LHX7)
  Promoter: EF1a
  Cloning method: Unknown
  Sequencing primers: 5′ GGGTGGAGACTGAAGTTAGGCCAG; 3′ CACATAGCGTAAAAGGAGCAACATAG
Terms and licenses: Academic/Nonprofit Terms; Industry Terms: Not Available to Industry
Depositor comments: NM_001256114,ENST00000356261 . The transcription factor ORF portion of this plasmid was synthesized by Genewiz. Please test multiple small colonies in case of plasmid recombination. To make this collection available in a timely manner, a portion of this collection was not fully sequenced by Addgene. If an Addgene verified full plasmid sequence is not available, please contact us prior to placing an order to request the full sequence.
How to cite: TFORF0824 was a gift from Feng Zhang (Addgene plasmid # 142695 ; http://n2t.net/addgene:142695 ; RRID:Addgene_142695)
