>Addgene plasmid #142695 | TFORF0824 | depositor partial sequence | sequence record 280223 | Insert
ACCGCCACCATGTCAGAGGAGTGCGGGCGGACTACAGCCCTGGCGGCCGGGAGGACTCGCAAAGGCGCCG
GGGAAGAGGGACTGGTGAGCCCCGAGGGAGCGGGGGACGAGGACTCGTGCTCCTCCTCGGCCCCGCTGTC
CCCGTCGTCCTCGCCCCGGTCCATGGCCTCGGGCTCCGGCTGCCCTCCTGGCAAGTGTGTGTGCAACAGT
TGCGGCCTGGAGATCGTGGACAAATACCTTCTCAAGGTGAATGACCTATGCTGGCATGTCCGGTGTCTCT
CCTGCAGTGTTTGCAGAACCTCCCTAGGAAGGCACACCAGCTGTTATATTAAAGACAAAGACATTTTCTG
CAAACTTGATTATTTCAGAAGGTATGGAACTCGCTGCTCTCGATGTGGGAGACACATCCATTCTACTGAC
TGGGTCCGGAGAGCCAAGGGGAATGTCTATCACTTGGCATGCTTTGCCTGCTTTTCCTGCAAAAGGCAAC
TTTCCACAGGAGAGGAGTTTGCTTTGGTGGAAGAGAAAGTCCTCTGCAGAGTACATTATGACTGCATGCT
GGATAATTTAAAAAGAGAAGTAGAAAATGGGAATGGGATTAGTGTGGAAGGTGCCCTCCTCACAGAGCAA
GATGTTAACCATCCAAAACCAGCAAAAAGAGCTCGGACCAGCTTTACAGCAGATCAGCTTCAGGTTATGC
AAGCACAATTTGCTCAGGACAACAACCCAGATGCACAGACACTCCAGAAATTGGCAGAAAGGACAGGCTT
GAGCAGACGTGTGATACAGGTGTGGTTTCAGAATTGTAGAGCACGCCACAAGAAACACGTCAGTCCTAAT
CACTCATCCTCCACCCCAGTCACAGCAGTCCCACCCTCCAGGCTGTCTCCACCCATGTTAGAAGAAATGG
CTTATTCTGCCTACGTGCCCCAAGATGGAACGATGTTAACTGCGCTGCATAGTTATATGGATGCTCATTC
ACCAACAACTCTTGGACTCCAGCCCTTGTTACCCCATTCAATGACACAACTGCCAATAAGTCATACCTAG
TAATGAACTAGTCCGTAACTTGAAAGTATTTCGATTTCTTGGCTTTATATATCTTGTGGAAAGGACGATG
TCAAATCACGACCCTGAGTGCA
