>Addgene plasmid #142695 | TFORF0824 | depositor partial sequence | sequence record 280224 | Barcode
TGTCAAATCACGACCCTGAGTGCA
